>Addgene plasmid #196411 | AAV-GfaABC1D-ERCreER-4x6T | addgene full sequence | sequence record 385154 | Addgene NGS Result
TAGAAAAGATCAAAGGATCTTCTTGAGATCCTTTTTTTCTGCGCGTAATCTGCTGCTTGCAAACAAAAAA
ACCACCGCTACCAGCGGTGGTTTGTTTGCCGGATCAAGAGCTACCAACTCTTTTTCCGAAGGTAACTGGC
TTCAGCAGAGCGCAGATACCAAATACTGTTCTTCTAGTGTAGCCGTAGTTAGGCCACCACTTCAAGAACT
CTGTAGCACCGCCTACATACCTCGCTCTGCTAATCCTGTTACCAGTGGCTGCTGCCAGTGGCGATAAGTC
GTGTCTTACCGGGTTGGACTCAAGACGATAGTTACCGGATAAGGCGCAGCGGTCGGGCTGAACGGGGGGT
TCGTGCACACAGCCCAGCTTGGAGCGAACGACCTACACCGAACTGAGATACCTACAGCGTGAGCTATGAG
AAAGCGCCACGCTTCCCGAAGGGAGAAAGGCGGACAGGTATCCGGTAAGCGGCAGGGTCGGAACAGGAGA
GCGCACGAGGGAGCTTCCAGGGGGAAACGCCTGGTATCTTTATAGTCCTGTCGGGTTTCGCCACCTCTGA
CTTGAGCGTCGATTTTTGTGATGCTCGTCAGGGGGGCGGAGCCTATGGAAAAACGCCAGCAACGCGGCCT
TTTTACGGTTCCTGGCCTTTTGCTGGCCTTTTGCTCACATGTCCTGCAGGCAGCTGCGCGCTCGCTCGCT
CACTGAGGCCGCCCGGGCGTCGGGCGACCTTTGGTCGCCCGGCCTCAGTGAGCGAGCGAGCGCGCAGAGA
GGGAGTGGCCAACTCCATCACTAGGGGTTCCTGCGGCCGCACGCGTACATATCCTGGTGTGGAGTAGGGG
ACGCTGCTCTGACAGAGGCTCGGGGGCCTGAGCTGGCTCTGTGAGCTGGGGAGGAGGCAGACAGCCAGGC
CTTGTCTGCAAGCAGACCTGGCAGCATTGGGCTGGCCGCCCCCCAGGGCCTCCTCTTCATGCCCAGTGAA
TGACTCACCTTGGCACAGACACAATGTTCGGGGTGGGCACAGTGCCTGCTTCCCGCCGCACCCCAGCCCC
CCTCAAATGCCTTCCGAGAAGCCCATTGAGCAGGGGGCTTGCATTGCACCCCAGCCTGACAGCCTGGCAT
CTTGGGATAAAAGCAGCACAGCCCCCTAGGGGCTGCCCTTGCTGTGTGGCGCCACCGGCGGTGGAGAACA
AGGCTCTATTCAGCCTGTGCCCAGGAAAGGGGATCAGGGGATGCCCAGGCATGGACAGTGGGTGGCAGGG
GGGGAGAGGAGGGCTGTCTGCTTCCCAGAAGTCCAAGGACACAAATGGGTGAGGGGAGAGCTCTCCCCAT
AGCTGGGCTGCGGCCCAACCCCACCCCCTCAGGCTATGCCAGGGGGTGTTGCCAGGGGCACCCGGGCATC
GCCAGTCTAGCCCACTCCTTCATAAAGCCCTCGCATCCCAGGAGCGAGCAGAGCCAGAGCAGGTTGGAGA
GGAGACGCATCACCTCCGCTGCTCGCTTAATTAATACCTGGAATTCCCGGGTGAGCCGCCACCATGGCTG
GAGACATGAGAGCTGCCAACCTTTGGCCAAGCCCGCTCATGATCAAACGCTCTAAGAAGAACAGCCTGGC
CTTGTCCCTGACGGCCGACCAGATGGTCAGTGCCTTGTTGGATGCTGAGCCCCCCATACTCTATTCCGAG
TATGATCCTACCAGACCCTTCAGTGAAGCTTCGATGATGGGCTTACTGACCAACCTGGCAGACAGGGAGC
TGGTTCACATGATCAACTGGGCGAAGAGGGTGCCAGGCTTTGTGGATTTGACCCTCCATGATCAGGTCCA
CCTTCTAGAATGTGCCTGGCTAGAGATCCTGATGATTGGTCTCGTCTGGCGCTCCATGGAGCACCCAGTG
AAGCTACTGTTTGCTCCTAACTTGCTCTTGGACAGGAACCAGGGAAAATGTGTAGAGGGCATGGTGGAGA
TCTTCGACATGCTGCTGGCTACATCATCTCGGTTCCGCATGATGAATCTGCAGGGAGAGGAGTTTGTGTG
CCTCAAATCTATTATTTTGCTTAATTCTGGAGTGTACACATTTCTGTCCAGCACCCTGAAGTCTCTGGAA
GAGAAGGACCATATCCACCGAGTCCTGGACAAGATCACAGACACTTTGATCCACCTGATGGCCAAGGCAG
GCCTGACCCTGCAGCAGCAGCACCAGCGGCTGGCCCAGCTCCTCCTCATCCTCTCCCACATCAGGCACAT
GAGTAACAAAGGCATGGAGCATCTGTACAGCATGAAGTGCAAGAACGTGGTGCCCCTCTATGACCTGCTG
CTGGAGGCGGCGGACGCCCACCGCCTACATGCGCCCACTAGCCGTGGAGGGGCATCCGTGGAGGAGACGG
ACCAAAGCCACTTGGCCACTGCGGGCTCTACTTCATCGCATTCCTTGCAAAAGTATTACATCACGGGGGA
GGCAGAGGGTTTCCCTGCCACAGCTGTCGACAATTTACTGACCGTACACCAAAATTTGCCTGCATTACCG
GTCGATGCAACGAGTGATGAGGTTCGCAAGAACCTGATGGACATGTTCAGGGATCGCCAGGCGTTTTCTG
AGCATACCTGGAAAATGCTTCTGTCCGTTTGCCGGTCGTGGGCGGCATGGTGCAAGTTGAATAACCGGAA
ATGGTTTCCCGCAGAACCTGAAGATGTTCGCGATTATCTTCTATATCTTCAGGCGCGCGGTCTGGCAGTA
AAAACTATCCAGCAACATTTGGGCCAGCTAAACATGCTTCATCGTCGGTCCGGGCTGCCACGACCAAGTG
ACAGCAATGCTGTTTCACTGGTTATGCGGCGGATCCGAAAAGAAAACGTTGATGCCGGTGAACGTGCAAA
ACAGGCTCTAGCGTTCGAACGCACTGATTTCGACCAGGTTCGTTCACTCATGGAAAATAGCGATCGCTGC
CAGGATATACGTAATCTGGCATTTCTGGGGATTGCTTATAACACCCTGTTACGTATAGCCGAAATTGCCA
GGATCAGGGTTAAAGATATCTCACGTACTGACGGTGGGAGAATGTTAATCCATATTGGCAGAACGAAAAC
GCTGGTTAGCACCGCAGGTGTAGAGAAGGCACTTAGCCTGGGGGTAACTAAACTGGTCGAGCGATGGATT
TCCGTCTCTGGTGTAGCTGATGATCCGAATAACTACCTGTTTTGCCGGGTCAGAAAAAATGGTGTTGCCG
CGCCATCTGCCACCAGCCAGCTATCAACTCGCGCCCTGGAAGGGATTTTTGAAGCAACTCATCGATTGAT
TTACGGCGCTAAGGATGACTCTGGTCAGAGATACCTGGCCTGGTCTGGACACAGTGCCCGTGTCGGAGCC
GCGCGAGATATGGCCCGCGCTGGAGTTTCAATACCGGAGATCATGCAAGCTGGTGGCTGGACCAATGTAA
ATATTGTCATGAACTATATCCGTAACCTGGATAGTGAAACAGGGGCAATGGTGCGCCTGCTGGAAGATGG
CGATCTCGAGCCATCTGCTGGAGACATGAGAGCTGCCAACCTTTGGCCAAGCCCGCTCATGATCAAACGC
TCTAAGAAGAACAGCCTGGCCTTGTCCCTGACGGCCGACCAGATGGTCAGTGCCTTGTTGGATGCTGAGC
CCCCCATACTCTATTCCGAGTATGATCCTACCAGACCCTTCAGTGAAGCTTCGATGATGGGCTTACTGAC
CAACCTGGCAGACAGGGAGCTGGTTCACATGATCAACTGGGCGAAGAGGGTGCCAGGCTTTGTGGATTTG
ACCCTCCATGATCAGGTCCACCTTCTAGAATGTGCCTGGCTAGAGATCCTGATGATTGGTCTCGTCTGGC
GCTCCATGGAGCACCCAGTGAAGCTACTGTTTGCTCCTAACTTGCTCTTGGACAGGAACCAGGGAAAATG
TGTAGAGGGCATGGTGGAGATCTTCGACATGCTGCTGGCTACATCATCTCGGTTCCGCATGATGAATCTG
CAGGGAGAGGAGTTTGTGTGCCTCAAATCTATTATTTTGCTTAATTCTGGAGTGTACACATTTCTGTCCA
GCACCCTGAAGTCTCTGGAAGAGAAGGACCATATCCACCGAGTCCTGGACAAGATCACAGACACTTTGAT
CCACCTGATGGCCAAGGCAGGCCTGACCCTGCAGCAGCAGCACCAGCGGCTGGCCCAGCTCCTCCTCATC
CTCTCCCACATCAGGCACATGAGTAACAAAGGCATGGAGCATCTGTACAGCATGAAGTGCAAGAACGTGG
TGCCCCTCTATGACCTGCTGCTGGAGGCGGCGGACGCCCACCGCCTACATGCGCCCACTAGCCGTGGAGG
GGCATCCGTGGAGGAGACGGACCAAAGCCACTTGGCCACTGCGGGCTCTACTTCATCGCATTCCTTGCAA
AAGTATTACATCACGGGGGAGGCAGAGGGTTTCCCTGCCACAGCTTGATAGCGTGATGACATATGGGCAT
TCACCGCGTGCCTTACTACGCGTATTCTTAAGCAATAAGCGAATATAACACGGTCGATCTAAAAAGGTTA
GCTGGGTGTGTTAGAAGCCCTGCAAGACGACCTGCGCATTATTACTCACGGTACGACGCATTATTACTCA
CGGTACGAGGCATTCACCGCGTGCCTTACTACGCGTATTCTTAAGCAATAAGCGAATATAACACGGTCGA
TCTAAAAAGGTTAGCTGGGTGTGTTAGAAGCCCTGCAAGACGACCTGGGCATTCACCGCGTGCCTTACTA
CGCGTATTCTTAAGCAATAAGCGAATATAACACGGTCGATCTAAAAAGGTTAGCTGGGTGTGTTAGAAGC
CCTGCAAGACGACCTGGGTACCGCATTATTACTCACGGTACGACGCATTATTACTCACGGTACGAGGCAT
TCACCGCGTGCCTTACTACGCGTATTCTTAAGCAATAAGCGAATATAACACGGTCGATCTAAAAAGGTTA
GCTGGGTGTGTTAGAAGCCCTGCAAGACGACCTGGGTACCAGGTAACCGCGGTGAAATAAAGGAAATTTA
TTTTCATTGCAATAGTGTGTTGGAATTTTTTGTGTCTCTCAGTGCACGTGGTGTGGTGGTGCGGACCGAG
CGGCCGCAGGAACCCCTAGTGATGGAGTTGGCCACTCCCTCTCTGCGCGCTCGCTCGCTCACTGAGGCCG
GGCGACCAAAGGTCGCCCGACGCCCGGGCTTTGCCCGGGCGGCCTCAGTGAGCGAGCGAGCGCGCAGCTG
CCTGCAGGGGCGCCTGATGCGGTATTTTCTCCTTACGCATCTGTGCGGTATTTCACACCGCATA
[95 nt withheld, positions 5315-5409]
T
[46 nt withheld, positions 5411-5456]
C
[141 nt withheld, positions 5458-5598]
CCTTTGACGTTGGAGTCCACGTTCTTT
[37 nt withheld, positions 5626-5662]
ACTCTATCTCGGGCTATTCTTTTGATTTATAAGGGATTTTGCCGATTTCGGTCTATTGGTTAAAAAATGA
GCTGATTTAACAAAAATTTAACGCGAATTTTAACAAAATATTAACGTTTACAATTTTATGGTGCACTCTC
AGTACAATCTGCTCTGATGCCGCATAGTTAAGCCAGCCCCGACACCCGCCAACACCCGCTGACGCGCCCT
GACGGGCTTGTCTGCTCCCGGCATCCGCTTACAGACAAGCTGTGACCGTCTCCGGGAGCTGCATGTGTCA
GAGGTTTTCACCGTCATCACCGAAACGCGCGAGACGAAAGGGCCTCGTGATACGCCTATTTTTATAGGTT
AATGTCATGATAATAATGGTTTCTTAGACGTCAGGTGGCACTTTTCGGGGAAATGTGCGCGGAACCCCTA
TTTGTTTATTTTTCTAAATACATTCAAATATGTATCCGCTCATGAGACAATAACCCTGATAAATGCTTCA
ATAATATTGAAAAAGGAAGAGTATGAGTATTCAACATTTCCGTGTCGCCCTTATTCCCTTTTTTGCGGCA
TTTTGCCTTCCTGTTTTTGCTCACCCAGAAACGCTGGTGAAAGTAAAAGATGCTGAAGATCAGTTGGGTG
CACGAGTGGGTTACATCGAACTGGATCTCAACAGCGGTAAGATCCTTGAGAGTTTTCGCCCCGAAGAACG
TTTTCCAATGATGAGCACTTTTAAAGTTCTGCTATGTGGCGCGGTATTATCCCGTATTGACGCCGGGCAA
GAGCAACTCGGTCGCCGCATACACTATTCTCAGAATGACTTGGTTGAGTACTCACCAGTCACAGAAAAGC
ATCTTACGGATGGCATGACAGTAAGAGAATTATGCAGTGCTGCCATAACCATGAGTGATAACACTGCGGC
CAACTTACTTCTGACAACGATCGGAGGACCGAAGGAGCTAACCGCTTTTTTGCACAACATGGGGGATCAT
GTAACTCGCCTTGATCGTTGGGAACCGGAGCTGAATGAAGCCATACCAAACGACGAGCGTGACACCACGA
TGCCTGTAGCAATGGCAACAACGTTGCGCAAACTATTAACTGGCGAACTACTTACTCTAGCTTCCCGGCA
ACAATTAATAGACTGGATGGAGGCGGATAAAGTTGCAGGACCACTTCTGCGCTCGGCCCTTCCGGCTGGC
TGGTTTATTGCTGATAAATCTGGAGCCGGTGAGCGTGGGTCTCGCGGTATCATTGCAGCACTGGGGCCAG
ATGGTAAGCCCTCCCGTATCGTAGTTATCTACACGACGGGGAGTCAGGCAACTATGGATGAACGAAATAG
ACAGATCGCTGAGATAGGTGCCTCACTGATTAAGCATTGGTAACTGTCAGACCAAGTTTACTCATATATA
CTTTAGATTGATTTAAAACTTCATTTTTAATTTAAAAGGATCTAGGTGAAGATCCTTTTTGATAATCTCA
TGACCAAAATCCCTTAACGTGAGTTTTCGTTCCACTGAGCGTCAGACCCCG
Features (pLannotate 1.2.2; 14 found; start..end, strand, type, name):
     23..611     +  rep_origin     ori: high-copy-number ColE1/pMB1/pBR322/pUC origin of replication
    684..711     +  repeat_region  AAV2 ITR (fragment): inverted terminal repeat of adeno-associated virus serotype 2 inverted
    740..767     +  repeat_region  AAV2 ITR (fragment): inverted terminal repeat of adeno-associated virus serotype 2 inverted
   1537..2472    +  CDS            ERT2: mutated ligand-binding domain of the human estrogen receptor (Feil et al., 1997)
   2481..3504    +  CDS            Cre (fragment): site-specific recombinase Cre is a site-specific recombinase from bacteriophage P1. Recombination occurs at loxP sequences.
   3517..4452    +  CDS            ERT2: mutated ligand-binding domain of the human estrogen receptor (Feil et al., 1997)
   5026..5081    +  polyA_signal   β-globin poly(A) signal: rabbit β-globin polyadenylation signal (Gil and Proudfoot, 1987)
   5118..5258    +  repeat_region  AAV2 ITR: inverted terminal repeat of adeno-associated virus serotype 2 inverted
   5263..5314    -  misc_feature   bom (fragment): basis of mobility region from pBR322
   5333..5788    +  rep_origin     f1 ori (sequence partly withheld): f1 bacteriophage origin of replication; arrow indicates direction of (+) strand synthesis
   5789..5838    -  misc_feature   bom (fragment): basis of mobility region from pBR322
   5940..5975    -  CDS            rop (fragment): Rop protein, which maintains plasmids at low copy number; rop
   6070..6174    +  promoter       AmpR promoter: bla
   6175..7035    +  CDS            AmpR: β-lactamase; bla; confers resistance to ampicillin, carbenicillin, and related antibiotics
