[The description below was written by a language model from this plasmid's Addgene catalogue record and pLannotate feature annotations shown in this document.]
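Description:
AAV-GfaABC1D-ERCreER-4x6T is a 7,183 bp AAV transfer plasmid built on the Stratagene pAAV-MCS backbone and designed for astrocyte-selective, tamoxifen-inducible Cre expression in mammalian cells. It is propagated in bacteria through a high-copy ColE1/pUC-type origin and selected with ampicillin via a β-lactamase gene under its own promoter. An f1 phage origin is also present, along with small annotated remnants of pBR322 bom and rop sequences. The expression cassette lies between AAV2 inverted terminal repeats, which direct replication and packaging of the intervening DNA into AAV particles. The right ITR is annotated as a full element, whereas the left one was detected only as two short fragments.

The payload is ERT2-Cre-ERT2, in which Cre recombinase is flanked on both sides by the mutated ligand-binding domain of the human estrogen receptor. The double fusion keeps the recombinase inactive until tamoxifen-type ligands are supplied, so that recombination at loxP sites can be controlled in time. Transcription is driven by the GfaABC1D promoter, a compact GFAP-derived astrocyte promoter. It is listed in the catalogue entry but not picked up by the automated annotation, and presumably occupies the unannotated stretch upstream of the first ERT2. The 4x6T miRNA targeting cassette is likewise unannotated and probably sits in the gap between the coding sequence and the rabbit β-globin polyadenylation signal. It is recorded as enhancing astrocyte specificity, in principle by exposing the transcript to microRNA-mediated repression in non-astrocytic cells. The construct belongs to a toolbox of astrocyte-specific, serotype-independent AAV vectors, and suits inducible recombination of floxed alleles or reporters in astrocytes.
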