Addgene plasmid #196411: AAV-GfaABC1D-ERCreER-4x6T
Purpose: Astrocytic expression of ERT2-Cre-ERT2 recombinase in AAV; astrocyte specificity enhanced with 4x6T miRNA targeting cassette
Depositing lab: Stanley Thomas Carmichael. Depositing organization: University of California, Los Angeles (UCLA). Publication: A toolbox of astrocyte-specific, serotype-independent adeno-associated viral vectors using microRNA targeting sequences. Gleichman AJ, Kawaguchi R, Sofroniew MV, Carmichael ST. Nat Commun. 2023 Nov 16;14(1):7426. doi: 10.1038/s41467-023-42746-w. PubMed 37973910.
Backbone
  Vector backbone: pAAV-MCS
  Backbone manufacturer: Stratagene
  Backbone size w/o insert (bp): 3406
  Total vector size (bp): 7183
  Modifications to backbone: The GfaABC1D promoter and the 4x6T miRNA targeting cassette were added to confer astrocyte specificity.
  Vector type: Mammalian Expression, AAV ; Astrocyte-selective
Growth in bacteria
  Bacterial resistance: Ampicillin, 100 μg/mL
  Growth temperature: 37°C
  Growth strain: NEB Stable
  Copy number: Unknown
Gene/Insert
  Gene/Insert name: ERT2-Cre-ERT2 (alt name: Tamoxifen-inducible Cre recombinase)
  Insert size (bp): 2922
  Promoter: GfaABC1D
  Cloning method: Gibson Cloning
  Sequencing primers: 5′ tagcccactccttcataaag; 3′ ttattaggacaaggctggtg
Resource information
  A portion of this plasmid was derived from a plasmid made by: AAV-GfaABC1D-ERCreER-4x6T was created using AAV pmSyn1-EBFP-Cre (Addgene 51507) provided by Hongkui Zeng and ERT2-Cre-ERT2 (Addgene 13777) provided by Connie Cepko.
Terms and licenses: Academic/Nonprofit Terms; Industry Terms: Not Available to Industry
Depositor comments: Please visit https://www.biorxiv.org/content/10.1101/2023.02.21.529451v2 for bioRxiv preprint.
How to cite: AAV-GfaABC1D-ERCreER-4x6T was a gift from Stanley Thomas Carmichael (Addgene plasmid # 196411 ; http://n2t.net/addgene:196411 ; RRID:Addgene_196411)
